Addgene plasmid #219503: pSCL475
Purpose: Express Ade2, Can1 and Faa1 retron msd donor-gRNAs from a single Gal7 promoter, separated by a Csy4 recognition sequence, with an msr expressed in trans
Depositing lab: Seth Shipman. Depositing organization: J. David Gladstone Institutes. Publication: Simultaneous multi-site editing of individual genomes using retron arrays. Gonzalez-Delgado A, Lopez SC, Rojas-Montero M, Fishman CB, Shipman SL. Nat Chem Biol. 2024 Nov;20(11):1482-1492. doi: 10.1038/s41589-024-01665-7. Epub 2024 Jul 9. PubMed 38982310.
Backbone
  Vector backbone: pSCL39
  Backbone manufacturer: Addgene #184973
  Backbone size w/o insert (bp): 5602
  Total vector size (bp): 6574
  Vector type: Yeast Expression
  Selectable markers: URA3
Growth in bacteria
  Bacterial resistance: Ampicillin, 100 μg/mL
  Growth temperature: 37°C
  Growth strain: DH5alpha
  Copy number: High Copy
Gene/Insert
  Gene/Insert name: Ade2, Can1 and Faa1 retron msd donor-gRNAs separated by a Csy4 recognition sequence, with an msr expressed in trans
  Species: Synthetic
  Insert size (bp): 963
  Promoter: GAL7
  Cloning method: Golden Gate
  Sequencing primers: 5′ AGGTCGGAAATATTTATGGGCA
Resource information
  A portion of this plasmid was derived from a plasmid made by: Used Addgene items #114454 (pZS157) and #41583 (pCAGGS-mCherry).
Terms and licenses: Academic/Nonprofit Terms; Industry Terms: Not Available to Industry
Depositor comments: Please visit https://www.biorxiv.org/content/10.1101/2023.07.17.549397v1 for bioRxiv preprint.
How to cite: pSCL475 was a gift from Seth Shipman (Addgene plasmid # 219503 ; http://n2t.net/addgene:219503 ; RRID:Addgene_219503)
