[The description below was written by a language model from this plasmid's Addgene catalogue record and pLannotate feature annotations shown in this document.]
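Description:
pSCL475 is a yeast expression shuttle plasmid built on the pSCL39 backbone for multiplexed retron-based genome editing in Saccharomyces cerevisiae. In E. coli it replicates at high copy from a ColE1/pUC-type origin and is selected with ampicillin through the bla gene. An f1 origin is also present. In yeast it is maintained as a centromeric plasmid through a CEN6/ARS element and selected by URA3, which complements uracil auxotrophy and can be counterselected with 5-FOA.

The roughly 1 kb synthetic insert, assembled by Golden Gate cloning, is an array of three retron msd donor–gRNA units directed at the yeast ADE2, CAN1 and FAA1 loci. The record states that all three are transcribed from a single galactose-inducible GAL7 promoter, although the automated annotation did not pick up that promoter. In the feature table each unit appears as a short fragment of the target gene, consistent with the repair donor carried in the msd, followed by an S. pyogenes Cas9 guide scaffold (annotated as a tracrRNA fragment). Four CRISPR direct-repeat elements flank and separate the units, matching the Csy4 recognition sequences in the record. Cleavage by the Csy4 endoribonuclease would release the individual donor-guide RNAs from the single transcript. The retron msr is supplied in trans rather than fused to each msd. An SNR52 Pol III promoter paired with a SUP4 terminator sits downstream of the array and probably drives it, though the annotation does not label the intervening sequence.

No retron reverse transcriptase, Cas9 or Csy4 coding sequence is annotated, so these presumably come from another construct or the host strain. The plasmid is intended for simultaneous editing of several genomic sites within individual yeast cells.
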