Features (pLannotate 1.2.2; 28 found; start..end, strand, type, name):
    127..231     +  promoter       AmpR promoter: bla
    232..1092    +  CDS            AmpR: β-lactamase; bla; confers resistance to ampicillin, carbenicillin, and related antibiotics
   1263..1851    +  rep_origin     ori: high-copy-number ColE1/pMB1/pBR322/pUC origin of replication
   2289..2316    +  ncRNA          CRISPR-DR4: Accession: RF01317 - CRISPR RNA direct repeat element
   2341..2440    +  CDS            ADE2 (fragment): phosphoribosylaminoimidazole carboxylase, required for adenine biosynthesis; S. cerevisiae ADE2; yeast auxotrophic marker
   2526..2593    +  misc_RNA       tracrRNA (fragment): trans-activating CRISPR RNA for the Streptococcus pyogenes CRISPR/Cas9 system
   2598..2625    +  ncRNA          CRISPR-DR4: Accession: RF01317 - CRISPR RNA direct repeat element
   2654..2752    +  CDS            CAN1 (fragment): CAN1_YEAST - Experimental evidence at protein level: Swiss-Prot protein existence level 1. High-affinity permease for arginine (PubMed:8436127, PubMed:9231419, PubMed:10654085, PubMed:11746604). From Saccharomyces cerevisiae (strain ATCC 204508 / S288c) (Baker's yeast).
   2839..2906    +  misc_RNA       tracrRNA (fragment): trans-activating CRISPR RNA for the Streptococcus pyogenes CRISPR/Cas9 system
   2911..2938    +  ncRNA          CRISPR-DR4: Accession: RF01317 - CRISPR RNA direct repeat element
   2969..3109    -  CDS            FAA1 (fragment): LCF1_YEAST - Experimental evidence at protein level: Swiss-Prot protein existence level 1. Activates long-chain fatty acids (LCFA) by esterification of the fatty acids into metabolically active CoA-thioesters for subsequent degradation or incorporation into phospholipids. Also facilitates the transport of LCFAs into the cell, either by active transport or by decreasing the intracellular LCFA concentration (PubMed:8206942, PubMed:11477098, PubMed:12601005, PubMed:27136724). It may supplement intracellular myristoyl-CoA pools from exogenous myristate. Preferentially acts on C12:0-C16:0 fatty aci
   3152..3219    +  misc_RNA       tracrRNA (fragment): trans-activating CRISPR RNA for the Streptococcus pyogenes CRISPR/Cas9 system
   3224..3251    +  ncRNA          CRISPR-DR4: Accession: RF01317 - CRISPR RNA direct repeat element
   3347..3366    +  promoter       LEU2 promoter (fragment): S. cerevisiae LEU2
   3623..3641    -  promoter       T7 promoter: promoter for bacteriophage T7 RNA polymerase
   3649..3738    +  CDS            lacZα (fragment): LacZα fragment of β-galactosidase; lacZ fragment
   3775..3793    +  promoter       T3 promoter: promoter for bacteriophage T3 RNA polymerase
   3811..4079    +  promoter       SNR52 promoter: promoter for the S. cerevisiae small nucleolar RNA gene SNR52
   4177..4196    +  terminator     SUP4 terminator: transcription terminator for the S. cerevisiae SUP4 tRNA gene
   4202..4228    +  terminator     CYC1 terminator (fragment): S. cerevisiae CYC1; transcription terminator for CYC1
   4232..4298    +  CDS            lacZα (fragment): LacZα fragment of β-galactosidase; lacZ fragment
   4302..4730    +  rep_origin     f1 ori (sequence partly withheld): f1 bacteriophage origin of replication; arrow indicates direction of (+) strand synthesis
   4758..4809    -  misc_feature   bom (fragment): basis of mobility region from pBR322
   4888..5691    -  CDS            URA3: orotidine-5'-phosphate decarboxylase, required for uracil biosynthesis; S. cerevisiae URA3; yeast auxotrophic marker, counterselectable with 5-fluoroorotic acid (5-FOA)
   5692..5907    -  promoter       URA3 promoter: S. cerevisiae URA3
   5915..5964    -  misc_feature   bom (fragment): basis of mobility region from pBR322
   6066..6101    -  CDS            rop (fragment): Rop protein, which maintains plasmids at low copy number; rop
   6169..90      -  misc_feature   CEN/ARS (across the origin): S. cerevisiae CEN6 centromere fused to an autonomously replicating sequence
>Addgene plasmid #219503 | pSCL475 | addgene full sequence | sequence record 435230 | Addgene NGS Result
TTTTCTTTAATTTCTTTTTTTACTTTCTATTTTTAATTTATATATTTATATTAAAAAATTTAAATTATAA
TTATTTTTATAGCACGTGATGAAAAGGACCCAGGTGGCACTTTTCGGGGAAATGTGCGCGGAACCCCTAT
TTGTTTATTTTTCTAAATACATTCAAATATGTATCCGCTCATGAGACAATAACCCTGATAAATGCTTCAA
TAATATTGAAAAAGGAAGAGTATGAGTATTCAACATTTCCGTGTCGCCCTTATTCCCTTTTTTGCGGCAT
TTTGCCTTCCTGTTTTTGCTCACCCAGAAACGCTGGTGAAAGTAAAAGATGCTGAAGATCAGTTGGGTGC
ACGAGTGGGTTACATCGAACTGGATCTCAACAGCGGTAAGATCCTTGAGAGTTTTCGCCCCGAAGAACGT
TTTCCAATGATGAGCACTTTTAAAGTTCTGCTATGTGGCGCGGTATTATCCCGTATTGACGCCGGGCAAG
AGCAACTCGGTCGCCGCATACACTATTCTCAGAATGACTTGGTTGAGTACTCACCAGTCACAGAAAAGCA
TCTTACGGATGGCATGACAGTAAGAGAATTATGCAGTGCTGCCATAACCATGAGTGATAACACTGCGGCC
AACTTACTTCTGACAACGATCGGAGGACCGAAGGAGCTAACCGCTTTTTTGCACAACATGGGGGATCATG
TAACTCGCCTTGATCGTTGGGAACCGGAGCTGAATGAAGCCATACCAAACGACGAGCGTGACACCACGAT
GCCTGTAGCAATGGCAACAACGTTGCGCAAACTATTAACTGGCGAACTACTTACTCTAGCTTCCCGGCAA
CAATTAATAGACTGGATGGAGGCGGATAAAGTTGCAGGACCACTTCTGCGCTCGGCCCTTCCGGCTGGCT
GGTTTATTGCTGATAAATCTGGAGCCGGTGAGCGTGGGTCTCGCGGTATCATTGCAGCACTGGGGCCAGA
TGGTAAGCCCTCCCGTATCGTAGTTATCTACACGACGGGGAGTCAGGCAACTATGGATGAACGAAATAGA
CAGATCGCTGAGATAGGTGCCTCACTGATTAAGCATTGGTAACTGTCAGACCAAGTTTACTCATATATAC
TTTAGATTGATTTAAAACTTCATTTTTAATTTAAAAGGATCTAGGTGAAGATCCTTTTTGATAATCTCAT
GACCAAAATCCCTTAACGTGAGTTTTCGTTCCACTGAGCGTCAGACCCCGTAGAAAAGATCAAAGGATCT
TCTTGAGATCCTTTTTTTCTGCGCGTAATCTGCTGCTTGCAAACAAAAAAACCACCGCTACCAGCGGTGG
TTTGTTTGCCGGATCAAGAGCTACCAACTCTTTTTCCGAAGGTAACTGGCTTCAGCAGAGCGCAGATACC
AAATACTGTTCTTCTAGTGTAGCCGTAGTTAGGCCACCACTTCAAGAACTCTGTAGCACCGCCTACATAC
CTCGCTCTGCTAATCCTGTTACCAGTGGCTGCTGCCAGTGGCGATAAGTCGTGTCTTACCGGGTTGGACT
CAAGACGATAGTTACCGGATAAGGCGCAGCGGTCGGGCTGAACGGGGGGTTCGTGCACACAGCCCAGCTT
GGAGCGAACGACCTACACCGAACTGAGATACCTACAGCGTGAGCTATGAGAAAGCGCCACGCTTCCCGAA
GGGAGAAAGGCGGACAGGTATCCGGTAAGCGGCAGGGTCGGAACAGGAGAGCGCACGAGGGAGCTTCCAG
GGGGAAACGCCTGGTATCTTTATAGTCCTGTCGGGTTTCGCCACCTCTGACTTGAGCGTCGATTTTTGTG
ATGCTCGTCAGGGGGGCGGAGCCTATGGAAAAAGGCCAGCAACGCGGCCTTTTTACGGTTCCTGGCCTTT
TGCTGGCCTTTTGCTGGCCTTTTGCTGGCCTTTTGCTCAAGTAGAGGGGGTAATTTTTCCCCTTTATTTT
GTTCATACATTCTTAAATTGCTTTGCCTCTCCTTTTGGAAAGCTATACTTCGGAGCACTGTTGAGCGAAG
GCTCATTAGATATATTTTCTGTCATTTTCCTTAACCCAAAAATAAGGGAAAGGGTCCAAAAAGCGCTCGG
ACAACTGTTGACCGTGATCCGAAGGACTGGCTATACAGTGTTCACAAAATAGCCAAGCTGAAAATAATGT
GTAGCTATGTTCAGTTAGTTTGGCTAGCAAAGATATAAAAGCAGGTCGGAAATATTTATGGGCATTATTA
TGCAGAGCATCAACATGATAAAAAAAAACAGTTGAATATTCCCTCAAAAGTTCACTGCCGTATAGGCAGC
TAAGAAATCTGAGTTACTGTCTGTTTTCCTTGGAAATGTTCTATTTAGAAACAGGGGAATTGCTTATTAA
CGAAATTGCCTGAAGGCCTCACAACTCTGGACATTATACCATTGATGCTTGCGTCACTTCAGGAAACCCG
TTTCTTCTGACGTAAGGGTGCGCATACGGAATCTTATCAATTAACGAAATTGCCCCAGTTTCAGAGCTAT
GCTGGAAACAGCATAGCAAGTTGAAATAAGGCTAGTCCGTTATCAACTTGAAAAAGTGGCACCGAGTCGG
TGCTTTTTGTTCACTGCCGTATAGGCAGCTAAGAAACCTATCTGAGTTACTGTCTGTTTTCCTGCAGTTT
TCGTTACTGCTGCATTTGGCGCTTTGGCTTACATGGAGACATCTACTTGAGGTGACAAAGTTTTCGAATG
GCTATTAAATATCACTGGTGTTGAGGAAACCCGTTTCTTCTGACGTAAGGGTGCGCATACGGAATCTTAT
CATTACATGGAGACATCTACGTTTCAGAGCTATGCTGGAAACAGCATAGCAAGTTGAAATAAGGCTAGTC
CGTTATCAACTTGAAAAAGTGGCACCGAGTCGGTGCTTTTTGTTCACTGCCGTATAGGCAGCTAAGAAAC
CTATCTGAGTTACTGTCTGTTTTCCTCAGGATTCTTTACCTAGCTTCAAGATGTCGTCAAAGCTAAAGGT
CTTGATATCTCATCTAACTTCTTTAATTCTGTTGATGGCATCATGAGCAGATTGATAGGAAACCCGTTTC
TTCTGACGTAAGGGTGCGCATACGGAATCTTATCAGCTAAAGGTCTTGATATCGTTTCAGAGCTATGCTG
GAAACAGCATAGCAAGTTGAAATAAGGCTAGTCCGTTATCAACTTGAAAAAGTGGCACCGAGTCGGTGCT
TTTTGTTCACTGCCGTATAGGCAGCTAAGAAAAAAGAAAGTGGAATATTCATTCATATCATATTTTTTCT
ATTAACTGCCTGGTTTCTTTTAAATTTTTTATTGGTTGTCGACTTGAACGGAGTGACAATATATATATAT
ATATTTAATAATGACATCATTATCTGTAAATCTGATTCTTAATGCTATTCTAGTTATGTAAGAGTGGTCC
TTTCCATAAAAAAAAAAAAAAAGAAAAAAGAATTTTAGGAATACAATGCAGCTTGTAAGTAAAATCTGGA
ATATTCATATCGCCACAACTTCTTATGCTTATAAAAGCACTAATGCCTGAATTTATGTTGAAAATATGTG
TCACAAATAAAGAAACTGTGACATCTGACACATTTCCACGTACCCAATTCGCCCTATAGTGAGTCGTATT
ACGCGCGCTCACTGGCCGTCGTTTTACAACGTCGTGACTGGGAAAACCCTGGCGTTACCCAACTTAATCG
CCTTGCAGCACATCCCCCTTTCGCCAGCAGGAAACAGCTATGACCATGATTACGCCAAGCGCGCAATTAA
CCCTCACTAAAGGGAACAAAAGCTGGAGCTTCTTTGAAAAGATAATGTATGATTATGCTTTCACTCATAT
TTATACAGAAACTTGATGTTTTCTTTCGAGTATATACAAGGTGATTACATGTACGTTTGAAGTACAACTC
TAGATTTTGTAGTGCCCTCTTGGGCTAGCGGTAAAGGTGCGCATTTTTTCACACCCTACAATGTTCTGTT
CAAAAGATTTTGGTCAAACGCTGTAGAAGTGAAAGTTGGTGCGCATGTTTCGGCGTTCGAAACTTCTCCG
CAGTGAAAGATAAATGATCTGATAAGATTCCGTAATGCGCACCCTTAGCGAGAGGTTTATCATTAAGGTC
AACCTCTGGATGTTGTTTCGGCATCCTGCATTGAATCTGAGTTACTTTTTTTTGTTTTTTATGTCTTCGA
GTCATGTAATTAGTTATGTCACGCTTACGTTCTGGCGTAATAGCGAAGAGGCCCGCACCGATCGCCCTTC
CCAACAGTTGCGCAGCCTGAATGGCGAATGG
[124 nt withheld, positions 4302-4425]
C
[91 nt withheld, positions 4427-4517]
A
[49 nt withheld, positions 4519-4567]
CCTTTGACGTTGGAGTCCACGTTCTTT
[37 nt withheld, positions 4595-4631]
ACCCTATCTCGGTCTATTCTTTTGATTTATAAGGGATTTTGCCGATTTCGGCCTATTGGTTAAAAAATGA
GCTGATTTAACAAAAATTTAACGCGAATTTTAACAAAATATTAACGCTTACAATTTCCTGATGCGGTATT
TTCTCCTTACGCATCTGTGCGGTATTTCACACCGCATAGGGTAATAACTGATATAATTAAATTGAAGCTC
TAATTTGTGAGTTTAGTATACATGCATTTACTTATAATACAGTTTTTTAGTTTTGCTGGCCGCATCTTCT
CAAATATGCTTCCCAGCCTGCTTTTCTGTAACGTTCACCCTCTACCTTAGCATCCCTTCCCTTTGCAAAT
AGTCCTCTTCCAACAATAATAATGTCAGATCCTGTAGAGACCACATCATCCACGGTTCTATACTGTTGAC
CCAATGCGTCTCCCTTGTCATCTAAACCCACACCGGGTGTCATAATCAACCAATCGTAACCTTCATCTCT
TCCACCCATGTCTCTTTGAGCAATAAAGCCGATAACAAAATCTTTGTCGCTCTTCGCAATGTCAACAGTA
CCCTTAGTATATTCTCCAGTAGATAGGGAGCCCTTGCATGACAATTCTGCTAACATCAAAAGGCCTCTAG
GTTCCTTTGTTACTTCTTCTGCCGCCTGCTTCAAACCGCTAACAATACCTGGGCCCACCACACCGTGTGC
ATTCGTAATGTCTGCCCATTCTGCTATTCTGTATACACCCGCAGAGTACTGCAATTTGACTGTATTACCA
ATGTCAGCAAATTTTCTGTCTTCGAAGAGTAAAAAATTGTACTTGGCGGATAATGCCTTTAGCGGCTTAA
CTGTGCCCTCCATGGAAAAATCAGTCAAGATATCCACATGTGTTTTTAGTAAACAAATTTTGGGACCTAA
TGCTTCAACTAACTCCAGTAATTCCTTGGTGGTACGAACATCCAATGAAGCACACAAGTTTGTTTGCTTT
TCGTGCATGATATTAAATAGCTTGGCAGCAACAGGACTAGGATGAGTAGCAGCACGTTCCTTATATGTAG
CTTTCGACATGATTTATCTTCGTTTCCTGCAGGTTTTTGTTCTGTGCAGTTGGGTTAAGAATACTGGGCA
ATTTCATGTTTCTTCAACACTACATATGCGTATATATACCAATCTAAGTCTGTGCTCCTTCCTTCGTTCT
TCCTTCTGTTCGGAGATTACCGAATCAAAAAAATTTCAAGGAAACCGAAATCAAAAAAAAGAATAAAAAA
AAAATGATGAATTGAAAAGGTGGTATGGTGCACTCTCAGTACAATCTGCTCTGATGCCGCATAGTTAAGC
CAGCCCCGACACCCGCCAACACCCGCTGACGCGCCCTGACGGGCTTGTCTGCTCCCGGCATCCGCTTACA
GACAAGCTGTGACCGTCTCCGGGAGCTGCATGTGTCAGAGGTTTTCACCGTCATCACCGAAACGCGCGAG
ACGAAAGGGCCTCGTGATACGCCTATTTTTATAGGTTAATGTCATGATAATAATGGTTTCTTAGACGGAT
CGCTTGCCTGTAACTTACACGCGCCTCGTATCTTTTAATGATGGAATAATTTGGGAATTTACTCTGTGTT
TATTTATTTTTATGTTTTGTATTTGGATTTTAGAAAGTAAATAAAGAAGGTAGAAGAGTTACGGAATGAA
GAAAAAAAAATAAACAAAGGTTTAAAAAATTTCAACAAAAAGCGTACTTTACATATATATTTATTAGACA
AGAAAAGCAGATTAAATAGATATACATTCGATTAACGATAAGTAAAATGTAAAATCACAGGATTTTCGTG
TGTGGTCTTCTACACAGACAAGATGAAACAATTCGGCATTAATACCTGAGAGCAGGAAGAGCAAGATAAA
AGGTAGTATTTGTTGGCGATCCCCCTAGAGTCTTTTACATCTTCGGAAAACAAAAACTATT
